Addgene plasmid #46102: pAC-12-QFBDAD-G4MD50-761
Depositing lab: Christopher Potter. Depositing organization: Johns Hopkins University and School of Medicine. Publication: Improved and expanded Q-system reagents for genetic manipulations. Riabinina O, Luginbuhl D, Marr E, Liu S, Wu MN, Luo L, Potter CJ. Nat Methods. 2015 Jan 12. doi: 10.1038/nmeth.3250. PubMed 25581800.
Backbone
  Vector backbone: pPAC5C-PL
  Backbone size w/o insert (bp): 6445
  Total vector size (bp): 9424
  Vector type: Insect Expression
Growth in bacteria
  Bacterial resistance: Ampicillin, 100 μg/mL
  Growth temperature: 37°C
  Growth strain: DH5alpha
  Copy number: Unknown
Gene/Insert
  Gene/Insert name: QFBDAD-G4MD50-761 (alt names: QF DNA binding domain; QF Activation Domain; Gal4 middle domain 50-761)
  Species: Synthetic
  Insert size (bp): 2979
  Cloning method: Ligation Independent Cloning
  Sequencing primers: 5′ AC5
Terms and licenses: Academic/Nonprofit Terms; Industry Terms: Not Available to Industry
Depositor comments: Please see this additional reference https://www.ncbi.nlm.nih.gov/pubmed/20434990 for more information on the Q-system.
How to cite: pAC-12-QFBDAD-G4MD50-761 was a gift from Christopher Potter (Addgene plasmid # 46102 ; http://n2t.net/addgene:46102 ; RRID:Addgene_46102)
