[The description below was written by a language model from this plasmid's Addgene catalogue record and pLannotate feature annotations shown in this document.]
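Description:
pAC-12-QFBDAD-G4MD50-761 is an insect-cell expression plasmid built on the pPAC5C-PL backbone, about 9.4 kb in total with a roughly 3 kb synthetic insert. It is propagated in E. coli through a high-copy ColE1/pUC-type origin and selected with ampicillin via the β-lactamase gene. The remaining bacterial annotations (fragments of lacI, the lac promoter and operator, lacZα, a pUC polylinker remnant, and partial bom and rop sequences) are backbone leftovers with no evident role in the payload. No marker for selection in insect cells is annotated, which is consistent with transient transfection, although the record does not state this.

The expression cassette is driven by the Drosophila melanogaster actin 5C (Ac5) promoter, a strong constitutive promoter commonly used in cultured fly cells. Downstream lies a chimeric transcription factor that, according to the catalogue fields, combines the DNA-binding domain and activation domain of QF, the Q-system activator, with the middle domain of yeast GAL4 (residues 50–761). The annotation software detected only the GAL4 portion as a large fragment. The QF-derived segments flanking it are not annotated but presumably occupy the unlabelled sequence on either side. A short actin-like match after the insert most likely reflects actin 5C 3′ sequence from the backbone, which would supply termination and polyadenylation signals, though this is an inference.

The plasmid was deposited with a study developing improved and expanded Q-system reagents. It appears to be one of a series of domain-swap variants for testing how replacing QF's middle region affects activator performance, probably by co-transfection with a QUAS reporter in insect cells. The record itself does not detail the assay.
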