Features (pLannotate 1.2.2; 14 found; start..end, strand, type, name):
     96..200     +  promoter       AmpR promoter: bla
    201..1061    +  CDS            AmpR: β-lactamase; bla; confers resistance to ampicillin, carbenicillin, and related antibiotics
   1232..1820    +  rep_origin     ori: high-copy-number ColE1/pMB1/pBR322/pUC origin of replication
   2003..2095    +  CDS            lacI (fragment): lac repressor; lacI; The lac repressor binds to the lac operator to inhibit transcription in E. coli. This inhibition can be relieved by adding lactose or isopropyl-β-D-thiogalactopyranoside (IPTG).
   2108..2129    +  protein_bind   CAP binding site: CAP binding activates transcription in the presence of cAMP. E. coli catabolite activator protein
   2144..2174    +  promoter       lac promoter: promoter for the E. coli lac operon
   2182..2198    +  protein_bind   lac operator: The lac repressor binds to the lac operator to inhibit transcription in E. coli. This inhibition can be relieved by adding lactose or isopropyl-β-D-thiogalactopyranoside (IPTG). lac repressor encoded by lacI
   2277..4790    +  promoter       Ac5 promoter: Drosophila melanogaster actin 5C promoter
   5145..7278    +  CDS            GAL4 (fragment): GAL4 transcriptional activator; Saccharomyces cerevisiae GAL4
   7864..7959    +  CDS            ACT_DICVI: Experimental evidence at transcript level: Swiss-Prot protein existence level 2. Actins are highly conserved proteins that are involved in various types of cell motility and are ubiquitously expressed in all eukaryotic cells. From Dictyocaulus viviparus (Bovine lungworm).
   9003..9026    +  misc_feature   MCS (fragment): pUC18/19 multiple cloning site
   9029..9183    +  CDS            lacZα (fragment): LacZα fragment of β-galactosidase; lacZ fragment
   9189..9288    -  misc_feature   bom (fragment): basis of mobility region from pBR322
   9390..1       -  CDS            rop (fragment) (across the origin): Rop protein, which maintains plasmids at low copy number; rop
>Addgene plasmid #46102 | pAC-12-QFBDAD-G4MD50-761 | depositor full sequence | sequence record 64994 | pAC-12-QFBDAD-G4MD50-761 sequence 9424 bps
GACGAAAGGGCCTCGTGATACGCCTATTTTTATAGGTTAATGTCATGATAATAATGGTTTCTTAGACGTC
AGGTGGCACTTTTCGGGGAAATGTGCGCGGAACCCCTATTTGTTTATTTTTCTAAATACATTCAAATATG
TATCCGCTCATGAGACAATAACCCTGATAAATGCTTCAATAATATTGAAAAAGGAAGAGTATGAGTATTC
AACATTTCCGTGTCGCCCTTATTCCCTTTTTTGCGGCATTTTGCCTTCCTGTTTTTGCTCACCCAGAAAC
GCTGGTGAAAGTAAAAGATGCTGAAGATCAGTTGGGTGCACGAGTGGGTTACATCGAACTGGATCTCAAC
AGCGGTAAGATCCTTGAGAGTTTTCGCCCCGAAGAACGTTTTCCAATGATGAGCACTTTTAAAGTTCTGC
TATGTGGCGCGGTATTATCCCGTATTGACGCCGGGCAAGAGCAACTCGGTCGCCGCATACACTATTCTCA
GAATGACTTGGTTGAGTACTCACCAGTCACAGAAAAGCATCTTACGGATGGCATGACAGTAAGAGAATTA
TGCAGTGCTGCCATAACCATGAGTGATAACACTGCGGCCAACTTACTTCTGACAACGATCGGAGGACCGA
AGGAGCTAACCGCTTTTTTGCACAACATGGGGGATCATGTAACTCGCCTTGATCGTTGGGAACCGGAGCT
GAATGAAGCCATACCAAACGACGAGCGTGACACCACGATGCCTGTAGCAATGGCAACAACGTTGCGCAAA
CTATTAACTGGCGAACTACTTACTCTAGCTTCCCGGCAACAATTAATAGACTGGATGGAGGCGGATAAAG
TTGCAGGACCACTTCTGCGCTCGGCCCTTCCGGCTGGCTGGTTTATTGCTGATAAATCTGGAGCCGGTGA
GCGTGGGTCTCGCGGTATCATTGCAGCACTGGGGCCAGATGGTAAGCCCTCCCGTATCGTAGTTATCTAC
ACGACGGGGAGTCAGGCAACTATGGATGAACGAAATAGACAGATCGCTGAGATAGGTGCCTCACTGATTA
AGCATTGGTAACTGTCAGACCAAGTTTACTCATATATACTTTAGATTGATTTAAAACTTCATTTTTAATT
TAAAAGGATCTAGGTGAAGATCCTTTTTGATAATCTCATGACCAAAATCCCTTAACGTGAGTTTTCGTTC
CACTGAGCGTCAGACCCCGTAGAAAAGATCAAAGGATCTTCTTGAGATCCTTTTTTTCTGCGCGTAATCT
GCTGCTTGCAAACAAAAAAACCACCGCTACCAGCGGTGGTTTGTTTGCCGGATCAAGAGCTACCAACTCT
TTTTCCGAAGGTAACTGGCTTCAGCAGAGCGCAGATACCAAATACTGTCCTTCTAGTGTAGCCGTAGTTA
GGCCACCACTTCAAGAACTCTGTAGCACCGCCTACATACCTCGCTCTGCTAATCCTGTTACCAGTGGCTG
CTGCCAGTGGCGATAAGTCGTGTCTTACCGGGTTGGACTCAAGACGATAGTTACCGGATAAGGCGCAGCG
GTCGGGCTGAACGGGGGGTTCGTGCACACAGCCCAGCTTGGAGCGAACGACCTACACCGAACTGAGATAC
CTACAGCGTGAGCTATGAGAAAGCGCCACGCTTCCCGAAGGGAGAAAGGCGGACAGGTATCCGGTAAGCG
GCAGGGTCGGAACAGGAGAGCGCACGAGGGAGCTTCCAGGGGGAAACGCCTGGTATCTTTATAGTCCTGT
CGGGTTTCGCCACCTCTGACTTGAGCGTCGATTTTTGTGATGCTCGTCAGGGGGGCGGAGCCTATGGAAA
AACGCCAGCAACGCGGCCTTTTTACGGTTCCTGGCCTTTTGCTGGCCTTTTGCTCACATGTTCTTTCCTG
CGTTATCCCCTGATTCTGTGGATAACCGTATTACCGCCTTTGAGTGAGCTGATACCGCTCGCCGCAGCCG
AACGACCGAGCGCAGCGAGTCAGTGAGCGAGGAAGCGGAAGAGCGCCCAATACGCAAACCGCCTCTCCCC
GCGCGTTGGCCGATTCATTAATGCAGCTGGCACGACAGGTTTCCCGACTGGAAAGCGGGCAGTGAGCGCA
ACGCAATTAATGTGAGTTAGCTCACTCATTAGGCACCCCAGGCTTTACACTTTATGCTTCCGGCTCGTAT
GTTGTGTGGAATTGTGAGCGGATAACAATTTCACACAGGAAACAGCTATGACCATGATTACGAATTCTAT
ATTCTAAAAACACAAATGATACTTCTAAAAAAAAATCATGAATGGCATCAACTCTGAATCAAATCTTTGC
AGATGCACCTACTTCTCATTTCCACTGTCACATCATTTTTCCAGATCTCGCTGCCTGTTATGTGGCCCAC
AAACCAAGACACGTTTTATGGCCATTAAAGCTGGCTGATCGTCGCCAAACACCAAATACATAATGAATAT
GTACACATTCGAGAAAGAAGCGATCAAAGAAGCGTCTTCGGGCGGAGTAGGAGAATGCGGAGGAGAAGGA
GAACGAGCTGATCTAGTATCTCTCCACAATCCAATGCCAACTGACCAACTGGCCATATTCGGAGCAATTT
GAAGCCAATTTCCATCGCCTGGCGATCGCTCCATTCTTGGCTATATGTTTTTCACCGTTACCCGGGGCCA
TTTTCAAAGACTCGTCGGCAAGATAAGATTGTGTCACTCGCTGTCTCTCTTCATTTGTCGAAGAATGCTG
AGGAATTTCGCGATGACGTCGGCGAGTATTTTGAAGAATGAGAATAATTTGTATTTATACGAAAATCAGT
TAGTGGAATTTTCTACAAAAACATGTTATCTATAGATAATTTTGTTGCAAAATATGTTGACTATGACAAA
GATTGTATGTATATACCTTTAATGTATTCTCATTTTCTTATGTATTTATAATGGCAATGATGATACTGAT
GATATTTTAAGATGATGCCAGACCAAAAGGCTTGAATTTCTGCGTCTTTTGCCGAACGCAGTGCATGTGC
AATTGTTGTTTTTTGGAATATTCAATTTTCGGACTGTCCGCTTTGATTTCAGTTTCTTGGCTTATTCAAA
AAGCAAAGTAAAGCCAAAAAAGCGAGATGGCAATACCAAATGCGGCAAAACGGTAGTGGAAGGAAAGGGG
TGCGGGGCAGCGGAAGGAAGGGTGGGGCGGGGCGTGGCGGGGTCTGTGGCTGGGCGCGACGTCACCGACG
TTGGAGCCACTCCTTTGACCATGTGTGCGTGTGTGTATTATTCGTGTCTCGCCACTCGCCGGTTGTTTTT
TTCTTTTTATGCTGCGCTCTCTCTAGCGCCATCTCGCTTACGCATGCTCAACGCACCGCATGTTGCCGTT
TCCTTTTATGCGTCATTTTGGCTCGAAATAGGCAATTATTTAAACAAAGATTAGTCAACGAAAACGCTAA
AATAAATAAGTCTACAATATGGTTACTTATTGCCATGTGTGTGCAGCCAACGATAGCAACAAAAGCAACA
ACACAGGTGGCTTTCCCTCTTTCACTTTTTGTTTGCAAGCCGCGTGCGAGCAAGACGGCACGACCGGCAA
ACGCAATTACGCTGACAAAGAGCAGACGAAGTTTTGGCGAAAAACATCAAGGCGCCTGATACGAATGCAT
TTGCAATAACAATTGCGATATTTAATATTGTTTATGAAGCTGTTTGACTTCAAAACACACAAAAAAAAAA
ATAAAACAAATTATTTGAAAGAGAATTAGGAATCGGACGCTTATCGTTAGGGTAACAACAAGAAATGCTT
ACTGAGTCACAGCCTCTGGAAAACTGCCGCAAGCCAGAGAGAGAGAGAAAAAGAGGGAGAGCAGCTTAGA
CCGCATGTGCTTGTGTGTGAGGCGTCTCTCTCTTCGTCTCTGTTGCGCAAACGCATAGACTGCACTGAAA
AAATCGATTACCTATTTTTTATGAATGAATATTTGCACTATTACTATTCAAAACTATTAAGATAGCAATC
ACATTCAATAGCCAAATACTATACCACCTGAGCGATGCAACGAAATGATCAATTTGAGCAAAAATGCTGC
ATATTTAGGACGGCATCATTATAGAAATGCTTCTTGCTGTGTACTTTTCTCTCGTCTGGCAGCTGTTTCG
CCGTTATTGTTAAAACCGGCTTAAGTTAGGTGTGTTTTCTACGACTAGCTAGTGAATGCCCTACTAGAAG
ATGTGTGTTGCACAAAATGTCCCTGGAATAACCAATTTGAAGTGCAGATAGCAGTAAACGTAAGCTAATA
TGAATATTATTTAACTGTAATGTTTTAATATCGCTGGACATTACTAATAAACCCACTATAAACACATGTA
CATATGTATGTTTTGGCATACAATGAGTAGTTGGGGAAAAAATGTGTAAAAGCACCGTGACCATCACAGC
ATAAAGATAACCAGCTGAAGTATCGAATATGAGTAACCCCCAAATTGAATCACATGCCGCAACTGATAGG
ACCCATGGAAGTACACTCTTCATGGCGATATACAAGACACACACAAGCACGAACACCCAGTTGCGGAGGA
AATTCTCCGTAAATGAAAACCCAATCGGCGAACAATTCATACCCATATATGGTAAAAGTTTTGAACGCGA
CTTGAGAGCGGAGAGCATTGCGGCTGATAAGGTTTTAGCGCTAAGCGGGCTTTATAAAACGGGCTGCGGG
ACCAGTTTTCATATCACTACCGTTTGAGTTCTTGTGCTGTGTGGATACTCCTCCCGACACAAAGCCGCTC
CATCAGCCAGCAGTCGTCTAATCCAGAGACCCCGGATCCAACATGCCACCCAAGCGCAAAACGCTTAACG
CTGCGGCTGAGGCTAACGCTCATGCCGACGGACACGCCGACGGAAACGCCGACGGACACGTGGCCAATAC
GGCCGCGTCCTCGAATAATGCGAGGTTCGCTGATCTCACTAACATCGATACTCCGGGTCTGGGACCCACA
ACTACGACCCTGCTCGTGGAACCAGCACGCTCAAAGCGTCAACGAGTGTCCCGCGCATGCGACCAGTGCC
GTGCAGCCCGAGAGAAATGCGACGGAATACAGCCTGCGTGTTTCCCGTGCGTTTCCCAGGGAAGGTCCTG
CACTTATCAGGCTTCGCCGAAAAAGAGGGGAGTTACTAGGGCACATCTGACAGAAGTGGAATCAAGGCTA
GAAAGACTGGAACAGCTATTTCTACTGATTTTTCCTCGAGAAGACCTTGACATGATTTTGAAAATGGATT
CTTTACAGGATATAAAAGCATTGTTAACAGGATTATTTGTACAAGATAATGTGAATAAAGATGCCGTCAC
AGATAGATTGGCTTCAGTGGAGACTGATATGCCTCTAACATTGAGACAGCATAGAATAAGTGCGACATCA
TCATCGGAAGAGAGTAGTAACAAAGGTCAAAGACAGTTGACTGTATCGATTGACTCGGCAGCTCATCATG
ATAACTCCACAATTCCGTTGGATTTTATGCCCAGGGATGCTCTTCATGGATTTGATTGGTCTGAAGAGGA
TGACATGTCGGATGGCTTGCCCTTCCTGAAAACGGACCCCAACAATAATGGGTTCTTTGGCGACGGTTCT
CTCTTATGTATTCTTCGATCTATTGGCTTTAAACCGGAAAATTACACGAACTCTAACGTTAACAGGCTCC
CGACCATGATTACGGATAGATACACGTTGGCTTCTAGATCCACAACATCCCGTTTACTTCAAAGTTATCT
CAATAATTTTCACCCCTACTGCCCTATCGTGCACTCACCGACGCTAATGATGTTGTATAATAACCAGATT
GAAATCGCGTCGAAGGATCAATGGCAAATCCTTTTTAACTGCATATTAGCCATTGGAGCCTGGTGTATAG
AGGGGGAATCTACTGATATAGATGTTTTTTACTATCAAAATGCTAAATCTCATTTGACGAGCAAGGTCTT
CGAGTCAGGTTCCATAATTTTGGTGACAGCCCTACATCTTCTGTCGCGATATACACAGTGGAGGCAGAAA
ACAAATACTAGCTATAATTTTCACAGCTTTTCCATAAGAATGGCCATATCATTGGGCTTGAATAGGGACC
TCCCCTCGTCCTTCAGTGATAGCAGCATTCTGGAACAAAGACGCCGAATTTGGTGGTCTGTCTACTCTTG
GGAGATCCAATTGTCCCTGCTTTATGGTCGATCCATCCAGCTTTCTCAGAATACAATCTCCTTCCCTTCT
TCTGTCGACGATGTGCAGCGTACCACAACAGGTCCCACCATATATCATGGCATCATTGAAACAGCAAGGC
TCTTACAAGTTTTCACAAAAATCTATGAACTAGACAAAACAGTAACTGCAGAAAAAAGTCCTATATGTGC
AAAAAAATGCTTGATGATTTGTAATGAGATTGAGGAGGTTTCGAGACAGGCACCAAAGTTTTTACAAATG
GATATTTCCACCACCGCTCTAACCAATTTGTTGAAGGAACACCCTTGGCTATCCTTTACAAGATTCGAAC
TGAAGTGGAAACAGTTGTCTCTTATCATTTATGTATTAAGAGATTTTTTCACTAATTTTACCCAGAAAAA
GTCACAACTAGAACAGGATCAAAATGATCATCAAAGTTATGAAGTTAAACGATGCTCCATCATGTTAAGC
GATGCAGCACAAAGAACTGTTATGTCTGTAAGTAGCTATATGGACAATCATAATGTCACCCCATATTTTG
CCTGGAATTGTTCTTATTACTTGTTCAATGCAGTCCTAGTACCCATAAAGACTCTACTCTCAAACTCAAA
ATCGAATGCTGAGAATAACGAGACCGCACAATTATTACAACAAATTAACACTGTTCTGATGCTATTAAAA
AAACTGGCCACTTTTAAAATCCAGACTTGTGAAAAATACATTCAAGTACTGGAAGAGGTATGTGCGCCGT
TTCTGTTATCACAGTGTGCAATCCCATTACCGCATATCAGTTATAACAATAGTAATGGTAGCGCCATTAA
AAATATTGTCGGTTCTGCAACTATCGCCCAATACCCTACTCTTCCGGAGGAAAATGTCAACAATATCAGT
GTTAAATATGTTTCTCCTGGCTCAGTAGGGCCTTCACCTGTGCCATTGAAATCAGGAGCAAGTTTCAGTG
ATCTAGTCAAGCTGTTATCTAACCGTCCACCCTCTCGTAACTCTCCAGTGACAATACCAAGAAGCACACC
TTCGCATCGCTCAGTCACGCCTTTTCTAGGGCAACAGCAACAGCTGCAATCATTAGTGCCACTGACCCGT
CAGTTGGAGCTCCCTCCTACCGCCACGGCTACGGCCTCGATAATGCCGCACGTGATGGAGCAGCCTCTCA
GTACCAGCATTAACCCCGTCAACGACCGCTTCAACGGTATTCCCAACCCCACTCCGTATAACTCCGATGC
AGCTCTCGATGCTATCACTCAGACCAACGATTATGGAAGCGTAAATACACATGGTATCCTCTCTACTTAC
CCGCCACCGGCTACGCACCTTAATGAAGCTTCCGTCGCTCTCGCTCCCGGTGGCGCCCCCCCCCGACCGC
CTCCTCCGTATGTTGACAGCACGACCAATCACCCGCCGTACCACTCGAATCTGGTTCCAATGGCGAACTT
TGGTTACTCGACCGTTGATTACGATGCCATGGTTGACGATTTGGCTAGCATTGAATACACGGACGCTGTG
GATGTCGACCCACAGTTTATGACCAATCTGGGATTCGTTCCTGGATGTAACTTCTCCGACATTAATACAT
ACGAACAGTGAGGCCGCGTTAACCGATCCGTCGACCATGAAGATCAAGATCATTGCCCCGCCAGAGCGCA
AGTACTCTGTCTGGATCGGTGGCTCCATCCTGGCTTCGCTGTCCACCTTCCAGCAGATGTGGATCTCCAA
GCAGGAGTACGACGAGTCCGGCCCCTCCATTGTGCACCGCAAGTGCTTCTAAGAAGGATCGCTTGTCTGG
GCAAGAGGATCAGGATCGGGATGGTCTTGATTCTGCTGGAGGAGGAGGAGGAGAAGTCGAGGAAGCAGCA
GCGAAAGTGCAAGTGCGAGTGGTGGAAGTTTGGAGTGCAGCACAACAAAATCAACAACAACACCAACTAC
AAGATGAAAAGAGCGGAACCACCTGCACACCATCATCACTATCATCATCGTTTTGGGCGCATGTTGTGTG
GTTCCAGCGTATTAATATAATTAATTTATTCCACATGAGATATGATATGATATACTATGTATTTTTTGTT
TTTTTTTTATTTGTAAACCTTTAATATAACAAGAACTACAAAAAATGAAAATGAGCGAAAATGCATATTC
TGCCATTCCACACACACACCAACAACACCCAACACACGCACACCCACAAGCTTACACACACACATTCGCG
GCATGACAAGGACATCAAGATAAAGAAGAACTTAAAGAAGATATTTCCCAAAGCGCAAAAAGAACACACA
CACATTGCAAAACACAAACAACACACTAGCGTTTTGTACAATTCGTCAGCAACCTTATGTATTATTTTTT
AATTATGATGTAATTATAAACAAAGTGAAACAAAAATATGAAAACAAAAAGGAAAATCAAATCTGTCTTC
TCTTTCTCCCGCTCTCCTCGCTCTCTGCTGCTAACCTCGCCCTCTCCTCTCTCATCTTTTTGTCTGTCTC
TCTTCCACATTTTTGCCGGCCGGCAAAATAATAACCCACACACACTCACACTTGGCTGCAGTTTCGCGTG
CGATATTCACACACATTCAAGCATACAAGCATACATACATATGTATTTTTTTTTTATTTGTACACTTTTC
TAATTGCATGCGTATCGATTGATAAGTTTACGCCTGAAAATGTTAATTAAAATGTGAAAATGCAACTGAA
AAACTGATGAAATGAAACAACAACAAGCGAACAATTTGCTACATGTGTATTGTCTAACAACCGTTACTGC
AACGGTTGCTTCGGAAAAGGGTGAAGAGGAAGAGGGCACGAGGTCGACCTGCAGGCATGCAAGCTTGGCA
CTGGCCGTCGTTTTACAACGTCGTGACTGGGAAAACCCTGGCGTTACCCAACTTAATCGCCTTGCAGCAC
ATCCCCCTTTCGCCAGCTGGCGTAATAGCGAAGAGGCCCGCACCGATCGCCCTTCCCAACAGTTGCGCAG
CCTGAATGGCGAATGGCGCCTGATGCGGTATTTTCTCCTTACGCATCTGTGCGGTATTTCACACCGCATA
TGGTGCACTCTCAGTACAATCTGCTCTGATGCCGCATAGTTAAGCCAGCCCCGACACCCGCCAACACCCG
CTGACGCGCCCTGACGGGCTTGTCTGCTCCCGGCATCCGCTTACAGACAAGCTGTGACCGTCTCCGGGAG
CTGCATGTGTCAGAGGTTTTCACCGTCATCACCGAAACGCGCGA
