>Addgene plasmid #46102 | pAC-12-QFBDAD-G4MD50-761 | addgene partial sequence | sequence record 68183 | AC5 5'-ACACAAAGCCGCTCCATCAG-3'
ACATGCCACCCAAGCGCAAAACGCTTAACGCTGCGGCTGAGGCTAACGCTCATGCCGACGGACACGCCGA
CGGAAACGCCGACGGACACGTGGCCAATACGGCCGCGTCCTCGAATAATGCGAGGTTCGCTGATCTCACT
AACATCGATACTCCGGGTCTGGGACCCACAACTACGACCCTGCTCGTGGAACCAGCACGCTCAAAGCGTC
AACGAGTGTCCCGCGCATGCGACCAGTGCCGTGCAGCCCGAGAGAAATGCGACGGAATACAGCCTGCGTG
TTTCCCGTGCGTTTCCCAGGGAAGGTCCTGCACTTATCAGGCTTCGCCGAAAAAGAGGGGAGTTACTAGG
GCACATCTGACAGAAGTGGAATCAAGGCTAGAAAGACTGGAACAGCTATTTCTACTGATTTTTCCTCGAG
AAGACCTTGACATGATTTTGAAAATGGATTCTTTACAGGATATAAAAGCATTGTTAACAGGATTATTTGT
ACAAGATAATGTGAATAAAGATGCCGTCACAGATAGATTGGCTTCAGTGGAGACTGATATGCCTCTAACA
TTGAGACAGCATAGAATAAGTGCGACATCATCATCGGAAGAGAGTAGTAACAAAGGTCAAAGACAGTTGA
CTGTATCGATTGACTCGGCAGCTCATCATGATAACTCCACAATTCCGTTGGATTTTATGCCCAGGGATGC
TCTTCATGGATTTGATTGGTCTGAAGAGGATGACATGTCGGATGGCTTGCCCTTCCTGAAAACGGACCCC
AACAATAATGGGTTCTTTGGCGACGGTTCTCTCTTATGTATTCTTCGATCTATTGGCTTTAAACCGGAAA
ATTACACGAACTCTAACGTTAACAGGCTCCCGACCATGATTACGGATAGATACACGTTGGCTTC
