>Addgene plasmid #46102 | pAC-12-QFBDAD-G4MD50-761 | addgene partial sequence | sequence record 68300 | actin5c-pA-R 5'-ACATCTGCTGGAAGGTGGAC-3'
GAGTACTTGCGCTCTGGCGGGGCAATGATCTTGATCTTCATGGTCGACGGATCGGTTAACGCGGCCTCAC
TGTTCGTATGTATTAATGTCGGAGAAGTTACATCCAGGAACGAATCCCAGATTGGTCATAAACTGTGGGT
CGACATCCACAGCGTCCGTGTATTCAATGCTAGCCAAATCGTCAACCATGGCATCGTAATCAACGGTCGA
GTAACCAAAGTTCGCCATTGGAACCAGATTCGAGTGGTACGGCGGGTGATTGGTCGTGCTGTCAACATAC
GGAGGAGGCGGTCGGGGGGGGGCGCCACCGGGAGCGAGAGCGACGGAAGCTTCATTAAGGTGCGTAGCCG
GTGGCGGGTAAGTAGAGAGGATACCATGTGTATTTACGCTTCCATAATCGTTGGTCTGAGTGATAGCATC
GAGAGCTGCATCGGANTTATACGGAGTGGGGTTGGGAATACCGTTGAAGCGGTCGTTGACGGGGTTAATG
CTGGTACTGAGAGGCTGCTCCATCACGTGCGGCATTATCGAGGCCGTANCCGTGGCGGTAGGAGGGAGCT
CCAACTGACGGGTCAGTGGCACTAATGATTGCAGCTGTTGCTGTTGCCCTANAAAAGGCGTGACTGANCG
ATGCGAANGTGTGCTTCTTGGTATTGTCACTGGAGAGTTACNAGAGGGTGGACGGTTAGATAACAGCTTG
ACTAGATCACTGAAACTTGCTCCTGATTTCAATGGCACAGGTGAAGGCCCTACTGAGCCAGGAGAAACAT
ATTTAACACTGATATTGTTGACATTTTCCTCCGGAA
